Addgene plasmid #148061: pAc5.1B-lambdaN-HA-DmPAN2_377-1241_Y
Purpose: Insect Expression of DmPAN2_377-1241
Depositing lab: Elisa Izaurralde. Depositing organization: Max Planck Institute for Developmental Biology. Publication: An asymmetric PAN3 dimer recruits a single PAN2 exonuclease to mediate mRNA deadenylation and decay. Jonas S, Christie M, Peter D, Bhandari D, Loh B, Huntzinger E, Weichenrieder O, Izaurralde E. Nat Struct Mol Biol. 2014 Jul;21(7):599-608. doi: 10.1038/nsmb.2837. Epub 2014 Jun 1. PubMed 24880343.
Backbone
  Vector backbone: Unknown
  Vector type: Insect Expression
Growth in bacteria
  Bacterial resistance: Ampicillin, 100 μg/mL
  Growth temperature: 37°C
  Growth strain: DH5alpha
  Copy number: Low Copy
Gene/Insert
  Gene/Insert name: DmPAN2_377-1241
  Species: D. melanogaster (fly)
  Entrez Gene: PAN2 (a.k.a. Dmel_CG8232, A1Z7K9, CG8232, Dmel\CG8232, Pan2, pan2)
  Cloning method: Unknown
Terms and licenses: Academic/Nonprofit Terms; Industry Terms: Not Available to Industry
Depositor comments: ORF extracted from NCBI: LP04771 Plasmids from this collection were made available to the research community and donated after the lab closed. Please note that the sequence provided by the depositing laboratory may be theoretical/predicted or based on Sanger sequencing results. There may be discrepancies between sequencing results obtained by Addgene and the depositor sequence. If an Addgene verified sequence is not available, please contact before placing your order to request that our lab fully sequence the plasmid.
How to cite: pAc5.1B-lambdaN-HA-DmPAN2_377-1241_Y was a gift from Elisa Izaurralde (Addgene plasmid # 148061 ; http://n2t.net/addgene:148061 ; RRID:Addgene_148061)
