[The description below was written by a language model from this plasmid's Addgene catalogue record and pLannotate feature annotations shown in this document.]
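Description:
pAc5.1B-lambdaN-HA-DmPAN2_377-1241_Y is an 8,042 nt insect-cell expression plasmid. The catalogue lists its backbone as unknown, although the name points to a pAc5.1B-type vector. Expression is driven by the Drosophila melanogaster actin 5C (Ac5) promoter, a strong constitutive promoter commonly used in Drosophila cultured cells, and an SV40 polyadenylation signal lies downstream of the coding region. In bacteria the plasmid is maintained through a ColE1/pUC-type origin and selected with ampicillin via the β-lactamase gene and its own promoter. The annotation describes the origin as high-copy, whereas the repository entry records the plasmid as low copy. Short fragments of SV40 large T antigen and of a tetracycline resistance gene are also annotated; these look like non-functional backbone remnants.

The open reading frame begins with a short fragment of the bacteriophage lambda N protein, followed by a fragment of Drosophila PAN2 that, according to the name, spans residues 377–1241. PAN2 is the catalytic subunit of the PAN2–PAN3 deadenylase complex. The name also indicates an HA tag; it is not separately annotated, but a small gap between the lambdaN and PAN2 features could accommodate it. A vector-derived V5 epitope sequence sits after the insert, and the record does not show whether it is translated in frame with PAN2 or preceded by a stop codon. The meaning of the "_Y" suffix is not stated.

The lambdaN peptide binds BoxB RNA hairpins, so fusions of this kind are typically used in tethering assays that artificially recruit a protein to a BoxB-containing reporter mRNA. This fits the associated study of PAN2–PAN3 assembly in mRNA deadenylation and decay, although the record's stated purpose is simply insect expression of this PAN2 fragment.
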