Features (pLannotate 1.2.2; 10 found; start..end, strand, type, name):
     56..2568    +  promoter       Ac5 promoter: Drosophila melanogaster actin 5C promoter
   2588..2653    +  CDS            N (fragment): REGN_LAMBD - Experimental evidence at protein level: Swiss-Prot protein existence level 1. Plays a role as a transcriptional antitermination factor that allows the virus to initiate its lytic phase. Activates expression of the delayed viral early genes by modifying host RNA polymerase (RNAP) into a form that is resistant to termination signals. This antitermination function requires the host NusA protein which serves to stabilize the interaction between antitermination protein N and host RNA polymerase. From Escherichia phage lambda (Bacteriophage lambda).
   2687..5311    +  CDS            PAN2 (fragment): PAN2_DROME - Experimental evidence at protein level: Swiss-Prot protein existence level 1. Catalytic subunit of the poly(A)-nuclease (PAN) deadenylation complex, one of two cytoplasmic mRNA deadenylases involved in general and miRNA-mediated mRNA turnover. PAN specifically shortens poly(A) tails of RNA and the activity is stimulated by poly(A)-binding protein (PABP). PAN deadenylation is followed by rapid degradation of the shortened mRNA tails by the CCR4-NOT complex. Deadenylated mRNAs are then degraded by two alternative mechanisms, namely exosome-mediated 3'-5' exonucleolytic degradation,
   5327..5368    +  CDS            V5 tag: epitope tag from simian virus 5
   5468..5602    -  polyA_signal   SV40 poly(A) signal: SV40 polyadenylation signal
   5625..5709    -  CDS            large T antigen (fragment): large T antigen from SV40 (simian virus 40)
   5710..6180    +  CDS            TcR (fragment): tetracycline efflux protein; tet; confers resistance to tetracycline
   6224..6812    -  rep_origin     ori: high-copy-number ColE1/pMB1/pBR322/pUC origin of replication
   6983..7843    -  CDS            AmpR: β-lactamase; bla; confers resistance to ampicillin, carbenicillin, and related antibiotics
   7844..7948    -  promoter       AmpR promoter: bla
>Addgene plasmid #148061 | pAc5.1B-lambdaN-HA-DmPAN2_377-1241_Y | depositor full sequence | sequence record 290508 | Full Sequence
CTTCAAGGAATTAATTCTATATTCTAAAAACACAAATGATACTTCTAAAAAAAATCATGAATGGCATCAA
CTCTGAATCAAATCTTTGCAGATGCACCTACTTCTCATTTCCACTGTCACATCATTTTTCCAGATCTCGC
TGCCTGTTATGTGGCCCACAAACCAAGACACGTTTTATGGCCATTAAAGCTGGCTGATCGTCGCCAAACA
CCAAATACATATCAATATGTACATTCGAGAAAGAAGCGATCAAAGAAGCGTCTTCGGGCGAGTAGGAGAA
TGCGGAGGAGAAGGAGAACGAGCTGATCTAGTATCTCTCCACAATCCAATGCCAACTGACCAACTGGCCA
TATTCGGAGCAATTTGAAGCCAATTTCCATCGCCTGGCGATCGCTCCATTCTTGGCTATATGTTTTTCAC
CGTTCCCGGGGCCATTTTCAAAGACTCGTCGGTAAGATAAGATTGTGTCACTCGCTGTCTCTCTTCATTT
GTCGAAGAATGCTGAGGAATTTCGCGATGACGTCGGCGAGTATTTTGAAGAATGAGAATAATTTGTATTT
ATACGAAAATCAGTTAGTGGAATTTTCTACAAAAACATGTTATCTATAGATAATTTTGTTGCAAAATATG
TTGACTATGACAAAGATTGTATGTATATACCTTTAATGTATTCTCATTTTCTTATGTATTTATAATGGCA
ATGATGATACTGATGATATTTTAAGATGATGCCAGACCACAGGCTGATTTCTGCGTCTTTTGCCGAACGC
AGTGCATGTGCGGTTGTTGTTTTTTGGAATAGTTTCAATTTTCGGACTGTCCGCTTTGATTTCAGTTTCT
TGGCTTATTCAAAAAGCAAAGTAAAGCCAAAAAAGCGAGATGGCAATACCAAATGCGGCAAAACGGTAGT
GGAAGGAAAGGGGTGCGGGGCAGCGGAAGGAAGGGTGGGGCGGGGCGTGGCGGGGTCTGTGGCTGGGCGC
GACGTCACCGACGTTGGAGCCACTCCTTTGACCATGTGTGCGTGTGTGTATTATTCGTGTCTCGCCACTC
GCCGGTTGTTTTTTTCTTTTTATCTCGCTCTCTCTAGCGCCATCTCGTACGCATGCTCAACGCACCGCAT
GTTGCCGTGTCCTTTATGCGTCATTTTGGCTCGAAATAGGCAATTATTTAAACAAAGATTAGTCAACGAA
AACGCTAAAATAAATAAGTCTACAATATGGTTACTTATTGCCATGTGTGTGCAGCCAACGATAGCAACAA
AAGCAACAACACAGTGGCTTTCCCTCTTTCACTTTTTGTTTGCAAGCGCGTGCGAGCAAGACGGCACGAC
CGGCAAACGCAATTACGCTGACAAAGAGCAGACGAAGTTTTGGCCGAAAAACATCAAGGCGCCTGATACG
AATGCATTTGCAATAACAATTGCGATATTTAATATTGTTTATGAAGCTGTTTGACTTCAAAACACACAAA
AAAAAAAATAAAACAAATTATTTGAAAGAGAATTAGGAATCGGACAGCTTATCGTTACGGGCTAACAGCA
CACCGAGACGAAATAGCTTACCTGACGTCACAGCCTCTGGAAGAACTGCCGCCAAGCAGAGAGAGAGAGA
AAAAGAGGGAGAGCAGCTTAGACCGCATGTGCTTGTGTGTGAGGCGTCTCTCTCTTCGTCTCCTGTTTGC
GCAAACGCATAGACTGCACTGAGAAAATCGATTACCTATTTTTTATGAATGAATATTTGCACTATTACTA
TTCAAAACTATTAAGATAGCAATCACATTCAATAGCCAAATACTATACCACCTGAGCGATGCAACGAAAT
GATCAATTTGAGCAAAAATGCTGCATATTTAGGACGGCATCATTATAGAAATGCTTCTTGCTGTGTACTT
TTCTCTCGTCTGGCAGCTGTTTCGCCGTTATTGTTAAAACCGGCTTAAGTTAGGTGTGTTTTCTACGACT
AGTGATGCCCCTACTAGAAGATGTGTGTTGCACAAATGTCCCTGAATAACCAATTTGAAGTGCAGATAGC
AGTAAACGTAAGCTAATATGAATATTATTTAACTGTAATGTTTTAATATCGCTGGACATTACTAATAAAC
CCACTATAAACACATGTACATATGTATGTTTTGGCATACAATGAGTAGTTGGGGAAAAAATGTGTAAAAG
CACCGTGACCATCACAGCATAAAGATAACCAGCTGAAGTATCGAATATGAGTAACCCCCAAATTGAATCA
CATGCCGCAACTGATAGGACCCATGGAAGTACACTCTTCATGGCGATATACAAGACACACACAAGCACGA
ACACCCAGTTGCGGAGGAAATTCTCCGTAAATGAAAACCCAATCGGCGAACAATTCATACCCATATATGG
TAAAAGTTTTGAACGCGACTTGAGAGCGGAGAGCATTGCGGCTGATAAGGTTTTAGCGCTAAGCGGGCTT
TATAAAACGGGCTGCGGGACCAGTTTTCATATCACTACCGTTTGAGTTCTTGTGCTGTGTGGATACTCCT
CCCGACACAAAGCCGCTCCATCAGCCAGCAGTCGTCTAATCCAGAGACCCCGGATCGGGGTACCAACATG
GACGCACAAACACGACGACGTGAGCGTCGCGCTGAGAAACAAGCTCAATGGAAAGCTGCAAACGGTGGAT
CTCCTCCACATATGGCTTACCCATACGATGTTCCAGATTACGCTCCTCCAAGCTTGATTACGGACACCAA
CTTTCCGCTATCGTCGGTCATGCTACCGCACTTGACGACGGGCACACAATGGTTCTCAGATTGGCCGGAG
GAACTGCTGCGCTACCGCTACCACAGGCCCAAGACCATTGATCCCGAAGTGCTGAGCAACATGAAAATGC
AGGGACCGATTGGATACTCGCCAAACCCACGCACCGCCCGTCGTAATCAAATTCCGTACGTGATTGAGCA
GGGCGGCGTGTGCAGTCCGAACGGAAATGGAACTGCGGCGGCGACCAAGGCGGAGAACGGTGTGAAAATC
ATTCCACGGCGGTATCGCAAAGTCGAGCTGAAGTACACGAAGCTGGGCACCCAGGACTTTGACTTTGACC
AGCATAATCAAACATGTTTCGCGGGGCTGGAGGCAACGCTACCGAACTCCTACTGCAATGCTATGCTACA
GATTTTGTATTTCACCGACGCACTTCGCGTGAAGCTGCTGGAGCATTCGTGCATCAAGGAGTTTTGCCTG
TCCTGCGAACTAGGGTTCCTCTTCAACATGCTGGATAAAAGTACCGCTTCTTCACCTTGCCAGGCCAGCA
ATTTCCTGCGATCTTTCCGCACTGTGCCAGAGGCCTCGGCACTGGGATTGATTCTCACCGACCGCTCATC
GAACGTCAATCTAATATCGCTGATACAGAACTGGAACCGATTCATTTTGCATCAAATGCATTACGAAATA
TTCGATTCTAGCAAGAACGCATCCACCTACAGCGGATCTGTGCAAACATCAACGAACGCGGAAAACGCGG
GCTCTTCAGAAACAAGTGGCTCCTCGGACCTTTACGATTCCATAAGTGATGAGAACTCCAAGGAGGACGA
TCGGGAACGCAGTAAGATCAACGCAGAAACTGACATCAGTAAGATCTTTGGGACCAAGCAAATCTGTATA
AACCGCTGCATCAAATGCCAAGAAGAGAAGATAAAGGAAAGCATTCTACTTGCCTGCAATTTGTCGTATC
CCAACCACATCAAAGATAGTGATCAGTATTTCAACTTTGGCACCATTTTGAAGCGATCTCTCAGCTCCGA
GAAGAGTATTCAGGCCTTCTGCGAGAGATGTAAGAAGTTTTCGCCAACCAATCAGAGCGTGAAGGTGACT
TCGCTTCCGCAAATTCTGTCCATTAACTGTGGCCTCAACAACGAAAAAGACATTACCTTCCTGAAGCGCC
AGCTCAATCGCTGCAGCGAAAAGACGACTGTTGATGCGGCCGCTTCCTTGAGCACAAGCAAGCCGTGTCG
ATATGGAGCCAACTGTTCGCGAAGTGACTGCCATTTCATGCATCCGGATCGAAAATCTCCATCGCACACA
AGCCAACCGAATGCTGTCAACAATTCTCCCAATGGACGCCAAAAGTCCTGGTTTCCCCTTACATTTACTA
TGGGCATCAATGACCAAGGTGAGGTGCAGGTGCAAACTCAATCAGATGCAAGCAGTGGCAAATCGGAACA
GGAGGAGGAAACGGAAAAGCCACCAACAAAGGGCTTGGACAACAATCGGATGTACGCGCTGCATGCCGTG
GTGTGCCAAGTCGATGATGGTACCCAAAAGAACTTGGTATCGTTGATAAATGTGCAGCGGCCATACCACA
CCATGAAACTGGCTGAATCTGCAGATGACCCTCAGAGTCAATGGTATATTTTTAATGATTTTAGCATATC
GCCCGTTTCGCCACAAGAATCGGTATGGTTCACATTGGATTGGAAAGTTCCTTGCATACTCTTCTACAGA
CACGTAGAGGATGACTCTGAGTCTGCTAGTACTACTAGCTCGACCGTCACGGAAAGTGAAGAAACCATTC
CATCAGAGAGCAGCAGCGGCTCGCCAACAAATCTATCCAACCCTTTTCTAGAGGAAATTGTGAGTCCTAT
GCTAGGCAACTTAAGTGCAGACGCCACGCTGCAGCCCCTGCAGTCAGATGAAATGCCGCAGTCGGGTGAT
CTGGTCGCAATGGATGCCGAGTTCGTTACCCTAAATCCAGAGGAAAATGAGATTCGCCCGGATGGCAAAA
CGGCGACCATTAAGCCATGCCACATGAGTGTGGCCCGGATTTCATGTATACGAGGACAAGGCCCGGCTGA
AGGAGTTCCATTCATGGACGATTACATATCCACCCAGGAGAAGGTCGTGGACTACCTAACTCAGTTCTCG
GGAATCAAGCCTGGCGACTTGGACGCTAACTTCAGCAAAAAGCGACTGACTGCCTTGAAGTACTCATACC
AGAAATTAAAATACCTCGTTGACGTAGGAGTAATATTTGTCGGACATGGTCTGAAGAACGACTTTAGGGT
CATAAACATCTATGTACCGTCGGAGCAGATAATAGATACGGTGCACCTGTTTCACATGCCACATCATCGC
ATGGTTTCCCTAAGATTTCTAGCCTGGCATTTCTTGGGTACTAAGATTCAGTCCGAGACGCACGACTCCA
TCGAAGATGCACGGACCACTCTGCAGCTCTACAAGCACTATTTGAAGCTGCAGGAGGAGAAGAAGTTTGC
CAACGCTCTCAAGAATCTTTACGAACGCGGAAAGCAGCTGCAGTGGAAGGTTCCAGAGGACTGACCGCGG
TTCGAAGGTAAGCCTATCCCTAACCCTCTCCTCGGTCTCGATTCTACGCGTACCGGTCATCATCACCATC
ACCATTGAGTTTAAACCCGCTGATCAGCCTCGACTGTGCCTTCTAAGGCCTGAGCTCGCTGATCAGCCTC
GATCGAGGATCCAGACATGATAAGATACATTGATGAGTTTGGACAAACCACAACTAGAATGCAGTGAAAA
AAATGCTTTATTTGTGAAATTTGTGATGCTATTGCTTTATTTGTAACCATTATAAGCTGCAATAAACAAG
TTAACAACAACAATTGCATTCATTTTATGTTTCAGGTTCAGGGGGAGGTGTGGGAGGTTTTTTAAAGCAA
GTAAAACCTCTACAAATGTGGTATGGCTGATTATGATCAGTCGACCGATGCCCTTGAGAGCCTTCAACCC
AGTCAGCTCCTTCCGGTGGGCGCGGGGCATGACTATCGTCGCCGCACTTATGACTGTCTTCTTTATCATG
CAACTCGTAGGACAGGTGCCGGCAGCGCTCTGGGTCATTTTCGGCGAGGACCGCTTTCGCTGGAGCGCGA
CGATGATCGGCCTGTCGCTTGCGGTATTCGGAATCTTGCACGCCCTCGCTCAAGCCTTCGTCACTGGTCC
CGCCACCAAACGTTTCGGCGAGAAGCAGGCCATTATCGCCGGCATGGCGGCCGACGCGCTGGGCTACGTC
TTGCTGGCGTTCGCGACGCGAGGCTGGATGGCCTTCCCCATTATGATTCTTCTCGCTTCCGGCGGCATCG
GGATGCCCGCGTTGCAGGCCATGCTGTCCAGGCAGGTAGATGACGACCATCAGGGACAGCTTCAAGGATC
GCTCGCGGCTCTTACCAGCCAGCAAAAGGCCAGGAACCGTAAAAAGGCCGCGTTGCTGGCGTTTTTCCAT
AGGCTCCGCCCCCCTGACGAGCATCACAAAAATCGACGCTCAAGTCAGAGGTGGCGAAACCCGACAGGAC
TATAAAGATACCAGGCGTTTCCCCCTGGAAGCTCCCTCGTGCGCTCTCCTGTTCCGACCCTGCCGCTTAC
CGGATACCTGTCCGCCTTTCTCCCTTCGGGAAGCGTGGCGCTTTCTCAATGCTCACGCTGTAGGTATCTC
AGTTCGGTGTAGGTCGTTCGCTCCAAGCTGGGCTGTGTGCACGAACCCCCCGTTCAGCCCGACCGCTGCG
CCTTATCCGGTAACTATCGTCTTGAGTCCAACCCGGTAAGACACGACTTATCGCCACTGGCAGCAGCCAC
TGGTAACAGGATTAGCAGAGCGAGGTATGTAGGCGGTGCTACAGAGTTCTTGAAGTGGTGGCCTAACTAC
GGCTACACTAGAAGGACAGTATTTGGTATCTGCGCTCTGCTGAAGCCAGTTACCTTCGGAAAAAGAGTTG
GTAGCTCTTGATCCGGCAAACAAACCACCGCTGGTAGCGGTGGTTTTTTTGTTTGCAAGCAGCAGATTAC
GCGCAGAAAAAAAGGATCTCAAGAAGATCCTTTGATCTTTTCTACGGGGTCTGACGCTCAGTGGAACGAA
AACTCACGTTAAGGGATTTTGGTCATGAGATTATCAAAAAGGATCTTCACCTAGATCCTTTTAAATTAAA
AATGAAGTTTTAAATCAATCTAAAGTATATATGAGTAAACTTGGTCTGACAGTTACCAATGCTTAATCAG
TGAGGCACCTATCTCAGCGATCTGTCTATTTCGTTCATCCATAGTTGCCTGACTCCCCGTCGTGTAGATA
ACTACGATACGGGAGGGCTTACCATCTGGCCCCAGTGCTGCAATGATACCGCGAGACCCACGCTCACCGG
CTCCAGATTTATCAGCAATAAACCAGCCAGCCGGAAGGGCCGAGCGCAGAAGTGGTCCTGCAACTTTATC
CGCCTCCATCCAGTCTATTAATTGTTGCCGGGAAGCTAGAGTAAGTAGTTCGCCAGTTAATAGTTTGCGC
AACGTTGTTGCCATTGCTGCAGGCATCGTGGTGTCACGCTCGTCGTTTGGTATGGCTTCATTCAGCTCCG
GTTCCCAACGATCAAGGCGAGTTACATGATCCCCCATGTTGTGCAAAAAAGCGGTTAGCTCCTTCGGTCC
TCCGATCGTTGTCAGAAGTAAGTTGGCCGCAGTGTTATCACTCATGGTTATGGCAGCACTGCATAATTCT
CTTACTGTCATGCCATCCGTAAGATGCTTTTCTGTGACTGGTGAGTACTCAACCAAGTCATTCTGAGAAT
AGTGTATGCGGCGACCGAGTTGCTCTTGCCCGGCGTCAACACGGGATAATACCGCGCCACATAGCAGAAC
TTTAAAAGTGCTCATCATTGGAAAACGTTCTTCGGGGCGAAAACTCTCAAGGATCTTACCGCTGTTGAGA
TCCAGTTCGATGTAACCCACTCGTGCACCCAACTGATCTTCAGCATCTTTTACTTTCACCAGCGTTTCTG
GGTGAGCAAAAACAGGAAGGCAAAATGCCGCAAAAAAGGGAATAAGGGCGACACGGAAATGTTGAATACT
CATACTCTTCCTTTTTCAATATTATTGAAGCATTTATCAGGGTTATTGTCTCATGAGCGGATACATATTT
GAATGTATTTAGAAAAATAAACAAATAGGGGTTCCGCGCACATTTCCCCGAAAAGTGCCACCTGACGTCT
AAGAAACCATTATTATCATGACATTAACCTATAAAAATAGGCGTATCACGAGGCCCTTTCGT
